>Addgene plasmid #98163 | pH-nCas9-PBE | addgene full sequence | sequence record 182782 | Addgene Partial NGS Result
CCCCCCCTCTCTACCTTCTCTAGATCGGCGTTCCGGTCCATGGTTAGGGCCCGGTAGTTCTACTTCTGTT
CATGTTTGTGTTAGATCCGTGTTTGTGTTAGATCCGTGCTGCTAGCGTTCGTACACGGATGCGACCTGTA
CGTCAGACACGTTCTGATTGCTAACTTGCCAGTGTTTCTCTTTGGGGAATCCTGGGATGGCTCTAGCCGT
TCCGCAGACGGGATCGATTTCATGATTTTTTTTGTTTCGTTGCATAGGGTTTGGTTTGCCCTTTTCCTTT
ATTTCAATATATGCCGTGCACTTGTTTGTCGGGTCATCTTTTCATGCTTTTTTTTGTCTTGGTTGTGATG
ATGTGGTCTGGTTGGGCGGTCGTTCTAGATCGGAGTAGAATTCTGTTTCAAACTACCTGGTGGATTTATT
AATTTTGGATCTGTATGTGTGTGCCATACATATTCATAGTTACGAATTGAAGATGATGGATGGAAATATC
GATCTAGGATAGGTATACATGTTGATGCGGGTTTTACTGATGCATATACAGAGATGCTTTTTGTTCGCTT
GGTTGTGATGATGTGGTGTGGTTGGGCGGTCGTTCATTCGTTCTAGATCGGAGTAGAATACTGTTTCAAA
CTACCTGGTGTATTTATTAATTTTGGAACTGTATGTGTGTGTCATACATCTTCATAGTTACGAGTTTAAG
ATGGATGGAAATATCGATCTAGGATAGGTATACATGTTGATGTGGGTTTTACTGATGCATATACATGATG
GCATATGCAGCATCTATTCATATGCTCTAACCTTGAGTACCTATCTATTATAATAAACAAGTATGTTTTA
TAATTATTTTGATCTTGATATACTTGGATGATGGCATATGCAGCAGCTATATGTGGATTTTTTTAGCCCT
GCCTTCATACGCTATTTATTTGCTTGGTACTGTTTCTTTTGTCGATGCTCACCCTGTTGTTTGGTGTTAC
TTCTGCAGCCCTAGGATGCCAAAGAAGAAGAGGAAGGTTTCATCGGAGACCGGCCCTGTTGCTGTTGACC
CCACCCTGCGGCGGAGAATCGAGCCACACGAGTTCGAGGTGTTCTTCGACCCAAGGGAGCTCCGCAAGGA
GACGTGCCTCCTGTACGAGATCAACTGGGGCGGCAGGCACTCCATCTGGAGGCACACCAGCCAAAACACC
AACAAGCACGTGGAGGTCAACTTCATCGAGAAGTTCACCACCGAGAGGTACTTCTGCCCAAACACCCGCT
GCTCCATCACCTGGTTCCTGTCCTGGAGCCCATGCGGCGAGTGCTCCAGGGCCATCACCGAGTTCCTCAG
CCGCTACCCACACGTCACCCTGTTCATCTACATCGCCAGGCTCTACCACCACGCCGACCCAAGGAACAGG
CAGGGCCTCCGCGACCTGATCTCCAGCGGCGTGACCATCCAAATCATGACCGAGCAGGAGTCCGGCTACT
GCTGGAGGAACTTCGTCAACTACTCCCCAAGCAACGAGGCCCACTGGCCAAGGTACCCACACCTCTGGGT
GCGCCTCTACGTGCTCGAGCTGTACTGCATCATCCTCGGCCTGCCACCATGCCTCAACATCCTGAGGCGC
AAGCAACCACAGCTGACCTTCTTCACCATCGCCCTCCAAAGCTGCCACTACCAGAGGCTCCCACCACACA
TCCTGTGGGCTACCGGCCTCAAGTCCGGCAGCGAGACGCCAGGCACCTCCGAGAGCGCTACGCCTGAACT
TAAGGACAAGAAGTACTCGATCGGCCTCGCCATCGGGACGAACTCAGTTGGCTGGGCCGTGATCACCGAC
GAGTACAAGGTGCCCTCTAAGAAGTTCAAGGTCCTGGGGAACACCGACCGCCATTCCATCAAGAAGAACC
TCATCGGCGCTCTCCTGTTCGACAGCGGGGAGACCGCTGAGGCTACGAGGCTCAAGAGAACCGCTAGGCG
CCGGTACACGAGAAGGAAGAACAGGATCTGCTACCTCCAAGAGATTTTCTCCAACGAGATGGCCAAGGTT
GACGATTCATTCTTCCACCGCCTGGAGGAGTCTTTCCTCGTGGAGGAGGATAAGAAGCACGAGCGGCATC
CCATCTTCGGCAACATCGTGGACGAGGTTGCCTACCACGAGAAGTACCCTACGATCTACCATCTGCGGAA
GAAGCTCGTGGACTCCACCGATAAGGCGGACCTCAGACTGATCTACCTCGCTCTGGCCCACATGATCAAG
TTCCGCGGCCATTTCCTGATCGAGGGGGATCTCAACCCAGACAACAGCGATGTTGACAAGCTGTTCATCC
AACTCGTGCAGACCTACAACCAACTCTTCGAGGAGAACCCGATCAACGCCTCTGGCGTGGACGCGAAGGC
TATCCTGTCCGCGAGGCTCTCGAAGTCCAGGAGGCTGGAGAACCTGATCGCTCAGCTCCCAGGCGAGAAG
AAGAACGGCCTGTTCGGGAACCTCATCGCTCTCAGCCTGGGGCTCACCCCGAACTTCAAGTCGAACTTCG
ATCTCGCTGAGGACGCCAAGCTGCAACTCTCCAAGGACACCTACGACGATGACCTCGATAACCTCCTGGC
CCAGATCGGCGATCAATACGCGGACCTGTTCCTCGCTGCCAAGAACCTGTCGGACGCCATCCTCCTGTCA
GATATCCTCCGCGTGAACACCGAGATCACGAAGGCTCCACTCTCTGCCTCCATGATCAAGCGCTACGACG
AGCACCATCAGGATCTGACCCTCCTGAAGGCGCTGGTCCGCCAACAGCTCCCGGAGAAGTACAAGGAGAT
TTTCTTCGATCAGTCGAAGAACGGCTACGCTGGGTACATCGACGGCGGGGCCTCACAAGAGGAGTTCTAC
AAGTTCATCAAGCCAATCCTGGAGAAGATGGACGGCACGGAGGAGCTCCTGGTGAAGCTCAACAGGGAGG
ACCTCCTGCGGAAGCAGAGAACCTTCGATAACGGCAGCATCCCCCACCAAATCCATCTCGGGGAGCTGCA
CGCCATCCTGAGAAGGCAAGAGGACTTCTACCCTTTCCTCAAGGATAACCGGGAGAAGATCGAGAAGATC
CTGACCTTCAGAATCCCATACTACGTCGGCCCTCTCGCGCGGGGGAACTCAAGATTCGCTTGGATGACCC
GCAAGTCTGAGGAGACCATCACGCCGTGGAACTTCGAGGAGGTGGTGGACAAGGGCGCTAGCGCTCAGTC
GTTCATCGAGAGGATGACCAACTTCGACAAGAACCTGCCCAACGAGAAGGTGCTCCCTAAGCACTCGCTC
CTGTACGAGTACTTCACCGTCTACAACGAGCTCACGAAGGTGAAGTACGTCACCGAGGGCATGCGCAAGC
CAGCGTTCCTGTCCGGGGAGCAGAAGAAGGCTATCGTGGACCTCCTGTTCAAGACCAACCGGAAGGTCAC
GGTTAAGCAACTCAAGGAGGACTACTTCAAGAAGATCGAGTGCTTCGATTCGGTCGAGATCAGCGGCGTT
GAGGACCGCTTCAACGCCAGCCTCGGGACCTACCACGATCTCCTGAAGATCATCAAGGATAAGGACTTCC
TGGACAACGAGGAGAACGAGGATATCCTGGAGGACATCGTGCTGACCCTCACGCTGTTCGAGGACAGGGA
GATGATCGAGGAGCGCCTGAAGACGTACGCCCATCTCTTCGATGACAAGGTCATGAAGCAACTCAAGCGC
CGGAGATACACCGGCTGGGGGAGGCTGTCCCGCAAGCTCATCAACGGCATCCGGGACAAGCAGTCCGGGA
AGACCATCCTCGACTTCCTCAAGAGCGATGGCTTCGCCAACAGGAACTTCATGCAACTGATCCACGATGA
CAGCCTCACCTTCAAGGAGGATATCCAAAAGGCTCAAGTGAGCGGCCAGGGGGACTCGCTGCACGAGCAT
ATCGCGAACCTCGCTGGCTCCCCCGCGATCAAGAAGGGCATCCTCCAGACCGTGAAGGTTGTGGACGAGC
TCGTGAAGGTCATGGGCCGGCACAAGCCTGAGAACATCGTCATCGAGATGGCCAGAGAGAACCAAACCAC
GCAGAAGGGGCAAAAGAACTCTAGGGAGCGCATGAAGCGCATCGAGGAGGGCATCAAGGAGCTGGGGTCC
CAAATCCTCAAGGAGCACCCAGTGGAGAACACCCAACTGCAGAACGAGAAGCTCTACCTGTACTACCTCC
AGAACGGCAGGGATATGTACGTGGACCAAGAGCTGGATATCAACCGCCTCAGCGATTACGACGTCGATCA
TATCGTTCCCCAGTCTTTCCTGAAGGATGACTCCATCGACAACAAGGTCCTCACCAGGTCGGACAAGAAC
CGCGGCAAGTCAGATAACGTTCCATCTGAGGAGGTCGTTAAGAAGATGAAGAACTACTGGAGGCAGCTCC
TGAACGCCAAGCTGATCACGCAAAGGAAGTTCGACAACCTCACCAAGGCTGAGAGAGGCGGGCTCTCAGA
GCTGGACAAGGCCGGCTTCATCAAGCGGCAGCTGGTCGAGACCAGACAAATCACGAAGCACGTTGCGCAA
ATCCTCGACTCTCGGATGAACACGAAGTACGATGAGAACGACAAGCTGATCAGGGAGGTTAAGGTGATCA
CCCTGAAGTCTAAGCTCGTCTCCGACTTCAGGAAGGATTTCCAGTTCTACAAGGTTCGCGAGATCAACAA
CTACCACCATGCCCATGACGCTTACCTCAACGCTGTGGTCGGCACCGCTCTGATCAAGAAGTACCCAAAG
CTGGAGTCCGAGTTCGTGTACGGGGACTACAAGGTTTACGATGTGCGCAAGATGATCGCCAAGTCGGAGC
AAGAGATCGGCAAGGCTACCGCCAAGTACTTCTTCTACTCAAACATCATGAACTTCTTCAAGACCGAGAT
CACGCTGGCCAACGGCGAGATCCGGAAGAGACCGCTCATCGAGACCAACGGCGAGACGGGGGAGATCGTG
TGGGACAAGGGCAGGGATTTCGCGACCGTCCGCAAGGTTCTCTCCATGCCCCAGGTGAACATCGTCAAGA
AGACCGAGGTCCAAACGGGCGGGTTCTCAAAGGAGTCTATCCTGCCTAAGCGGAACAGCGACAAGCTCAT
CGCCAGAAAGAAGGACTGGGACCCAAAGAAGTACGGCGGGTTCGACAGCCCTACCGTGGCCTACTCGGTC
CTGGTTGTGGCGAAGGTTGAGAAGGGCAAGTCCAAGAAGCTCAAGAGCGTGAAGGAGCTCCTGGGGATCA
CCATCATGGAGAGGTCCAGCTTCGAGAAGAACCCAATCGACTTCCTGGAGGCCAAGGGCTACAAGGAGGT
GAAGAAGGACCTGATCATCAAGCTCCCGAAGTACTCTCTCTTCGAGCTGGAGAACGGCAGGAAGAGAATG
CTGGCTTCCGCTGGCGAGCTCCAGAAGGGGAACGAGCTCGCGCTGCCAAGCAAGTACGTGAACTTCCTCT
ACCTGGCTTCCCACTACGAGAAGCTCAAGGGCAGCCCGGAGGACAACGAGCAAAAGCAGCTGTTCGTCGA
GCAGCACAAGCATTACCTCGACGAGATCATCGAGCAAATCTCCGAGTTCAGCAAGCGCGTGATCCTCGCC
GACGCGAACCTGGATAAGGTCCTCTCCGCCTACAACAAGCACCGGGACAAGCCCATCAGAGAGCAAGCGG
AGAACATCATCCATCTCTTCACCCTGACGAACCTCGGCGCTCCTGCTGCTTTCAAGTACTTCGACACCAC
GATCGATCGGAAGAGATACACCTCCACGAAGGAGGTCCTGGACGCGACCCTCATCCACCAGTCGATCACC
GGCCTGTACGAGACGAGGATCGACCTCTCACAACTCGGCGGGGATAAGAGACCCGCAGCAACCAAGAAGG
CAGGGCAAGCAAAGAAGAAGAAGACGCGTGACTCCGGCGGCAGCACCAACCTGTCCGACATCATCGAGAA
GGAGACGGGCAAGCAACTCGTGATCCAGGAGAGCATCCTCATGCTGCCAGAGGAGGTGGAGGAGGTCATC
GGCAACAAGCCAGAGTCCGACATCCTGGTGCACACCGCCTACGACGAGTCCACCGACGAGAACGTCATGC
TCCTGACCAGCGACGCCCCAGAGTACAAGCCATGGGCCCTCGTCATCCAGGACAGCAACGGGGAGAACAA
GATCAAGATGCTGTCGGGGGGGAGCCCAAAGAAGAAGCGGAAGGTGTAGAGCTCAGAGCTTTCGTTCGTA
TCATCGGTTTCGACAACGTTCGTCAAGTTCAATGCATCAGTTTCATTGCGCACACACCAGAATCCTACTG
AGTTTGAGTATTATGGCATTGGGAAAACTGTTTTTCTTGTACCATTTGTTGTGCTTGTAATTTACTGTGT
TTTTTATTCGGTTTTCGCTATCGAACTGTGAAATGGAAATGGATGGAGAAGAGTTAATGAATGATATGGT
CCTTTTGTTCATTCTCAAATTAATATTATTTGTTTTTTCTCTTATTTGTTGTGTGTTGAATTTGAAATTA
TAAGAGATATGCAAACATTTTGTTTTGAGTAAAAATGTGTCAAATCGTGGCCTCTAATGACCGAAGTTAA
TATGAGGAGTAAAACACTTGTAGTTGTACCATTATGCTTATTCACTAGGCAACAAATATATTTTCAGACC
TAGAAAAGCTGCAAATGTTACTGAATACAAGTATGTCCTCTTGTGTTTTAGACATTTATGAACTTTCCTT
TATGTAATTTTCCAGAATCCTTGTCAGATTCTAATCATTGCTTTATAATTATAGTTATACTCATGGATTT
GTAGTTGAGTATGAAAATATTTTTTAATGCATTTTATGACTTGCCAATTGATTGACAACGAATTCGTAAT
CATGTCATAGCTGTTTCCTGTGTGAAATTGTTATCCGCTCACAATTCCACACAACATACGAGCCGGAAGC
ATAAAGTGTAAAGCCTGGGGTGCCTAATGAGTGAGCTAACTCACATTAATTGCGTTGCGCTCACTGCCCG
CTTTCCAGTCGGGAAACCTGTCGTGCCAGCTGCATTAATGAATCGGCCAACGCGCGGGGAGAGGCGGTTT
GCGTATTGGCTAGAGCAGCTTGCCAACATGGTGGAGCACGACACTCTCGTCTACTCCAAGAATATCAAAG
ATACAGTCTCAGAAGACCAAAGGGCTATTGAGACTTTTCAACAAAGGGTAATATCGGGAAACCTCCTCGG
ATTCCATTGCCCAGCTATCTGTCACTTCATCAAAAGGACAGTAGAAAAGGAAGGTGGCACCTACAAATGC
CATCATTGCGATAAAGGAAAGGCTATCGTTCAAGATGCCTCTGCCGACAGTGGTCCCAAAGATGGACCCC
CACCCACGAGGAGCATCGTGGAAAAAGAAGACGTTCCAACCACGTCTTCAAAGCAAGTGGATTGATGTGA
ACATGGTGGAGCACGACACTCTCGTCTACTCCAAGAATATCAAAGATACAGTCTCAGAAGACCAAAGGGC
TATTGAGACTTTTCAACAAAGGGTAATATCGGGAAACCTCCTCGGATTCCATTGCCCAGCTATCTGTCAC
TTCATCAAAAGGACAGTAGAAAAGGAAGGTGGCACCTACAAATGCCATCATTGCGATAAAGGAAAGGCTA
TCGTTCAAGATGCCTCTGCCGACAGTGGTCCCAAAGATGGACCCCCACCCACGAGGAGCATCGTGGAAAA
AGAAGACGTTCCAACCACGTCTTCAAAGCAAGTGGATTGATGTGATATCTCCACTGACGTAAGGGATGAC
GCACAATCCCACTATCCTTCGCAAGACCCTTCCTCTATATAAGGAAGTTCATTTCATTTGGAGAGGACAC
GCTGAAATCACCAGTCTCTCTCTACAAATCTATCTCTCTCGAGCTTTCGCAGATCCGGGGGGCAATGAGA
TATGAAAAAGCCTGAACTCACCGCGACGTCTGTCGAGAAGTTTCTGATCGAAAAGTTCGACAGCGTCTCC
GACCTGATGCAGCTCTCGGAGGGCGAAGAATCTCGTGCTTTCAGCTTCGATGTAGGAGGGCGTGGATATG
TCCTGCGGGTAAATAGCTGCGCCGATGGTTTCTACAAAGATCGTTATGTTTATCGGCACTTTGCATCGGC
CGCGCTCCCGATTCCGGAAGTGCTTGACATTGGGGAGTTTAGCGAGAGCCTGACCTATTGCATCTCCCGC
CGTTCACAGGGTGTCACGTTGCAAGACCTGCCTGAAACCGAACTGCCCGCTGTTCTACAACCGGTCGCGG
AGGCTATGGATGCGATCGCTGCGGCCGATCTTAGCCAGACGAGCGGGTTCGGCCCATTCGGACCGCAAGG
AATCGGTCAATACACTACATGGCGTGATTTCATATGCGCGATTGCTGATCCCCATGTGTATCACTGGCAA
ACTGTGATGGACGACACCGTCAGTGCGTCCGTCGCGCAGGCTCTCGATGAGCTGATGCTTTGGGCCGAGG
ACTGCCCCGAAGTCCGGCACCTCGTGCACGCGGATTTCGGCTCCAACAATGTCCTGACGGACAATGGCCG
CATAACAGCGGTCATTGACTGGAGCGAGGCGATGTTCGGGGATTCCCAATACGAGGTCGCCAACATCTTC
TTCTGGAGGCCGTGGTTGGCTTGTATGGAGCAGCAGACGCGCTACTTCGAGCGGAGGCATCCGGAGCTTG
CAGGATCGCCACGACTCCGGGCGTATATGCTCCGCATTGGTCTTGACCAACTCTATCAGAGCTTGGTTGA
CGGCAATTTCGATGATGCAGCTTGGGCGCAGGGTCGATGCGACGCAATCGTCCGATCCGGAGCCGGGACT
GTCGGGCGTACACAAATCGCCCGCAGAAGCGCGGCCGTCTGGACCGATGGCTGTGTAGAAGTACTCGCCG
ATAGTGGAAACCGACGCCCCAGCACTCGTCCGAGGGCAAAGAAATAGAGTAGATGCCGACCGGGATCTGT
CGATCGACAAGCTCGAGTTTCTCCATAATAATGTGTGAGTAGTTCCCAGATAAGGGAATTAGGGTTCCTA
TAGGGTTTCGCTCATGTGTTGAGCATATAAGAAACCCTTAGTATGTATTTGTATTTGTAAAATACTTCTA
TCAATAAAATTTCTAATTCCTAAAACCAAAATCCAGTACTAAAATCCAGATCCCCCGAATTAATTCGGCG
TTAATTCAGTACATTAAAAACGTCCGCAATGTGTTATTAAGTTGTCTAAGCGTCAATTTGTTTACACCAC
AATATATCCTGCCACCAGCCAGCCAACAGCTCCCCGACCGGCAGCTCGGCACAAAATCACCACTCGATAC
AGGCAGCCCATCAGTCCGGGACGGCGTCAGCGGGAGAGCCGTTGTAAGGCGGCAGACTTTGCTCATGTTA
CCGATGCTATTCGGAAGAACGGCAACTAAGCTGCCGGGTTTGAAACACGGATGATCTCGCGGAGGGTAGC
ATGTTGATTGTAACGATGACAGAGCGTTGCTGCCTGTGATCACCGCGGTTTCAAAATCGGCTCCGTCGAT
ACTATGTTATACGCCAACTTTGAAAACAACTTTGAAAAAGCTGTTTTCTGGTATTTAAGGTTTTAGAATG
CAAGGAACAGTGAATTGGAGTTCGTCTTGTTATAATTAGCTTCTTGGGGTATCTTTAAATACTGTAGAAA
AGAGGAAGGAAATAATAAATGGCTAAAGGTAATGACTCCAACTTATTGATAGTGTTTTATGTTCAGATAA
TGCCCGATGACTTTGTCATGCAGCTCCACCGATTTTGAGAACGACAGCGACTTCCGTCCCAGCCGTGCCA
GGTGCTGCCTCAGATTCAGGTTATGCCGCTCAATTCGCTGCGTATATCGCTTGCTGATTACGTGCAGCTT
TCCCTTCAGGCGGGATTCATACAGCGGCCAGCCATCCGTCATCCATATCACCACGTCAAAGGGTGACAGC
AGGCTCATAAGACGCCCCAGCGTCGCCATAGTGCGTTCACCGAATACGTGCGCAACAACCGTCTTCCGGA
GACTGTCATACGCGTAAAACAGCCAGCGCTGGCGCGATTTAGCCCCGACATAGCCCCACTGTTCGTCCAT
TTCCGCGCAGACGATGACGTCACTGCCCGGCTGTATGCGCGAGGTTACCGACTGCGGCCTGAGTTTTTTA
AGTGACGTAAAATCGTGTTGAGGCCAACGCCCATAATGCGGGCTGTTGCCCGGCATCCAACGCCATTCAT
GGCCATATCAATGATTTTCTGGTGCGTACCGGGTTGAGAAGCGGTGTAAGTGAACTGCAGTTGCCATGTT
TTACGGCAGTGAGAGCAGAGATAGCGCTGATGTCCGGCGGTGCTTTTGCCGTTACGCACCACCCCGTCAG
TAGCTGAACAGGAGGGACAGCTGATAGAAACAGAAGCCACTGGAGCACCTCAAAAACACCATCATACACT
AAATCAGTAAGTTGGCAGCATCACCATGGCTAAAATGAGAATATCACCGGAATTGAAAAAACTGATCGAA
AAATACCGCTGCGTAAAAGATACGGAAGGAATGTCTCCTGCTAAGGTATATAAGCTGGTGGGAGAAAATG
AAAACCTATATTTAAAAATGACGGACAGCCGGTATAAAGGGACCACCTATGATGTGGAACGGGAAAAGGA
CATGATGCTATGGCTGGAAGGAAAGCTGCCTGTTCCAAAGGTCCTGCACTTTGAACGGCATGATGGCTGG
AGCAATCTGCTCATGAGTGAGGCCGATGGCGTCCTTTGCTCGGAAGAGTATGAAGATGAACAAAGCCCTG
AAAAGATTATCGAGCTGTATGCGGAGTGCATCAGGCTCTTTCACTCCATCGACATATCGGATTGTCCCTA
TACGAATAGCTTAGACAGCCGCTTAGCCGAATTGGATTACTTACTGAATAACGATCTGGCCGATGTGGAT
TGCGAAAACTGGGAAGAAGACACTCCATTTAAAGATCCGCGCGAGCTGTATGATTTTTTAAAGACGGAAA
AGCCCGAAGAGGAACTTGTCTTTTCCCACGGCGACCTGGGAGACAGCAACATCTTTGTGAAAGATGGCAA
AGTAAGTGGCTTTATTGATCTTGGGAGAAGCGGCAGGGCGGACAAGTGGTATGACATTGCCTTCTGCGTC
CGGTCGATCAGGGAGGATATCGGGGAAGAACAGTATGTCGAGCTATTTTTTGACTTACTGGGGATCAAGC
CTGATTGGGAGAAAATAAAATATTATATTTTACTGGATGAATTGTTTTAGTACCTAGAATGCATGACCAA
AATCCCTTAACGTGAGTTTTCGTTCCACTGAGCGTCAGACCCCGTAGAAAAGATCAAAGGATCTTCTTGA
GATCCTTTTTTTCTGCGCGTAATCTGCTGCTTGCAAACAAAAAAACCACCGCTACCAGCGGTGGTTTGTT
TGCCGGATCAAGAGCTACCAACTCTTTTTCCGAAGGTAACTGGCTTCAGCAGAGCGCAGATACCAAATAC
TGTCCTTCTAGTGTAGCCGTAGTTAGGCCACCACTTCAAGAACTCTGTAGCACCGCCTACATACCTCGCT
CTGCTAATCCTGTTACCAGTGGCTGCTGCCAGTGGCGATAAGTCGTGTCTTACCGGGTTGGACTCAAGAC
GATAGTTACCGGATAAGGCGCAGCGGTCGGGCTGAACGGGGGGTTCGTGCACACAGCCCAGCTTGGAGCG
AACGACCTACACCGAACTGAGATACCTACAGCGTGAGCTATGAGAAAGCGCCACGCTTCCCGAAGGGAGA
AAGGCGGACAGGTATCCGGTAAGCGGCAGGGTCGGAACAGGAGAGCGCACGAGGGAGCTTCCAGGGGGAA
ACGCCTGGTATCTTTATAGTCCTGTCGGGTTTCGCCACCTCTGACTTGAGCGTCGATTTTTGTGATGCTC
GTCAGGGGGGCGGAGCCTATGGAAAAACGCCAGCAACGCGGCCTTTTTACGGTTCCTGGCCTTTTGCTGG
CCTTTTGCTCACATGTTCTTTCCTGCGTTATCCCCTGATTCTGTGGATAACCGTATTACCGCCTTTGAGT
GAGCTGATACCGCTCGCCGCAGCCGAACGACCGAGCGCAGCGAGTCAGTGAGCGAGGAAGCGGAAGAGCG
CCTGATGCGGTATTTTCTCCTTACGCATCTGTGCGGTATTTCACACCGCATATGGTGCACTCTCAGTACA
ATCTGCTCTGATGCCGCATAGTTAAGCCAGTATACACTCCGCTATCGCTACGTGACTGGGTCATGGCTGC
GCCCCGACACCCGCCAACACCCGCTGACGCGCCCTGACGGGCTTGTCTGCTCCCGGCATCCGCTTACAGA
CAAGCTGTGACCGTCTCCGGGAGCTGCATGTGTCAGAGGTTTTCACCGTCATCACCGAAACGCGCGAGGC
AGGGTGCCTTGATGTGGGCGCCGGCGGTCGAGTGGCGACGGCGCGGCTTGTCCGCGCCCTGGTAGATTGC
CTGGCCGTAGGCCAGCCATTTTTGAGCGGCCAGCGGCCGCGATAGGCCGACGCGAAGCGGCGGGGCGTAG
GGAGCGCAGCGACCGAAGGGTAGGCGCTTTTTGCAGCTCTTCGGCTGTGCGCTGGCCAGACAGTTATGCA
CAGGCCAGGCGGGTTTTAAGAGTTTTAATAAGTTTTAAAGAGTTTTAGGCGGAAAAATCGCCTTTTTTCT
CTTTTATATCAGTCACTTACATGTGTGACCGGTTCCCAATGTACGGCTTTGGGTTCCCAATGTACGGGTT
CCGGTTCCCAATGTACGGCTTTGGGTTCCCAATGTACGTGCTATCCACAGGAAACAGACCTTTTCGACCT
TTTTCCCCTGCTAGGGCAATTTGCCCTAGCATCTGCTCCGTACATTAGGAACCGGCGGATGCTTCGCCCT
CGATCAGGTTGCGGTAGCGCATGACTAGGATCGGGCCAGCCTGCCCCGCCTCCTCCTTCAAATCGTACTC
CGGCAGGTCATTTGACCCGATCAGCTTGCGCACGGTGAAACAGAACTTCTTGAACTCTCCGGCGCTGCCA
CTGCGTTCGTAGATCGTCTTGAACAACCATCTGGCTTCTGCCTTGCCTGCGGCGCGGCGTGCCAGGCGGT
AGAGAAAACGGCCGATGCCGGGATCGATCAAAAAGTAATCGGGGTGAACCGTCAGCACGTCCGGGTTCTT
GCCTTCTGTGATCTCGCGGTACATCCAATCAGCTAGCTCGATCTCGATGTACTCCGGCCGCCCGGTTTCG
CTCTTTACGATCTTGTAGCGGCTAATCAAGGCTTCACCCTCGGATACCGTCACCAGGCGGCCGTTCTTGG
CCTTCTTCGTACGCTGCATGGCAACGTGCGTGGTGTTTAACCGAATGCAGGTTTCTACCAGGTCGTCTTT
CTGCTTTCCGCCATCGGCTCGCCGGCAGAACTTGAGTACGTCCGCAACGTGTGGACGGAACACGCGGCCG
GGCTTGTCTCCCTTCCCTTCCCGGTATCGGTTCATGGATTCGGTTAGATGGGAAACCGCCATCAGTACCA
GGTCGTAATCCCACACACTGGCCATGCCGGCCGGCCCTGCGGAAACCTCTACGTGCCCGTCTGGAAGCTC
GTAGCGGATCACCTCGCCAGCTCGTCGGTCACGCTTCGACAGACGGAAAACGGCCACGTCCATGATGCTG
CGACTATCGCGGGTGCCCACGTCATAGAGCATCGGAACGAAAAAATCTGGTTGCTCGTCGCCCTTGGGCG
GCTTCCTAATCGACGGCGCACCGGCTGCCGGCGGTTGCCGGGATTCTTTGCGGATTCGATCAGCGGCCGC
TTGCCACGATTCACCGGGGCGTGCTTCTGCCTCGATGCGTTGCCGCTGGGCGGCCTGCGCGGCCTTCAAC
TTCTCCACCAGGTCATCACCCAGCGCCGCGCCGATTTGTACCGGGCCGGATGGTTTGCGACCGCTCACGC
CGATTCCTCGGGCTTGGGGGTTCCAGTGCCATTGCAGGGCCGGCAGGCAACCCAGCCGCTTACGCCTGGC
CAACCGCCCGTTCCTCCACACATGGGGCATTCCACGGCGTCGGTGCCTGGTTGTTCTTGATTTTCCATGC
CGCCTCCTTTAGCCGCTAAAATTCATCTACTCATTTATTCATTTGCTCATTTACTCTGGTAGCTGCGCGA
TGTATTCAGATAGCAGCTCGGTAATGGTCTTGCCTTGGCGTACCGCGTACATCTTCAGCTTGGTGTGATC
CTCCGCCGGCAACTGAAAGTTGACCCGCTTCATGGCTGGCGTGTCTGCCAGGCTGGCCAACGTTGCAGCC
TTGCTGCTGCGTGCGCTCGGACGGCCGGCACTTAGCGTGTTTGTGCTTTTGCTCATTTTCTCTTTACCTC
ATTAACTCAAATGAGTTTTGATTTAATTTCAGCGGCCAGCGCCTGGACCTCGCGGGCAGCGTCGCCCTCG
GGTTCTGATTCAAGAACGGTTGTGCCGGCGGCGGCAGTGCCTGGGTAGCTCACGCGCTGCGTGATACGGG
ACTCAAGAATGGGCAGCTCGTACCCGGCCAGCGCCTCGGCAACCTCACCGCCGATGCGCGTGCCTTTGAT
CGCCCGCGACACGACAAAGGCCGCTTGTAGCCTTCCATCCGTGACCTCAATGCGCTGCTTAACCAGCTCC
ACCAGGTCGGCGGTGGCCCATATGTCGTAAGGGCTTGGCTGCACCGGAATCAGCACGAAGTCGGCTGCCT
TGATCGCGGACACAGCCAAGTCCGCCGCCTGGGGCGCTCCGTCGATCACTACGAAGTCGCGCCGGCCGAT
GGCCTTCACGTCGCGGTCAATCGTCGGGCGGTCGATGCCGACAACGGTTAGCGGTTGATCTTCCCGCACG
GCCGCCCAATCGCGGGCACTGCCCTGGGGATCGGAATCGACTAACAGAACATCGGCCCCGGCGAGTTGCA
GGGCGCGGGCTAGATGGGTTGCGATGGTCGTCTTGCCTGACCCGCCTTTCTGGTTAAGTACAGCGATAAC
CTTCATGCGTTCCCCTTGCGTATTTGTTTATTTACTCATCGCATCATATACGCAGCGACCGCATGACGCA
AGCTGTTTTACTCAAATACACATCACCTTTTTAGACGGCGGCGCTCGGTTTCTTCAGCGGCCAAGCTGGC
CGGCCAGGCCGCCAGCTTGGCATCAGACAAACCGGCCAGGATTTCATGCAGCCGCACGGTTGAGACGTGC
GCGGGCGGCTCGAACACGTACCCGGCCGCGATCATCTCCGCCTCGATCTCTTCGGTAATGAAAAACGGTT
CGTCCTGGCCGTCCTGGTGCGGTTTCATGCTTGTTCCTCTTGGCGTTCATTCTCGGCGGCCGCCAGGGCG
TCGGCCTCGGTCAATGCGTCCTCACGGAAGGCACCGCGCCGCCTGGCCTCGGTGGGCGTCACTTCCTCGC
TGCGCTCAAGTGCGCGGTACAGGGTCGAGCGATGCACGCCAAGCAGTGCAGCCGCCTCTTTCACGGTGCG
GCCTTCCTGGTCGATCAGCTCGCGGGCGTGCGCGATCTGTGCCGGGGTGAGGGTAGGGCGGGGGCCAAAC
TTCACGCCTCGGGCCTTGGCGGCCTCGCGCCCGCTCCGGGTGCGGTCGATGATTAGGGAACGCTCGAACT
CGGCAATGCCGGCGAACACGGTCAACACCATGCGGCCGGCCGGCGTGGTGGTGTCGGCCCACGGCTCTGC
CAGGCTACGCAGGCCCGCGCCGGCCTCCTGGATGCGCTCGGCAATGTCCAGTAGGTCGCGGGTGCTGCGG
GCCAGGCGGTCTAGCCTGGTCACTGTCACAACGTCGCCAGGGCGTAGGTGGTCAAGCATCCTGGCCAGCT
CCGGGCGGTCGCGCCTGGTGCCGGTGATCTTCTCGGAAAACAGCTTGGTGCAGCCGGCCGCGTGCAGTTC
GGCCCGTTGGTTGGTCAAGTCCTGGTCGTCGGTGCTGACGCGGGCATAGCCCAGCAGGCCAGCGGCGGCG
CTCTTGTTCATGGCGTAATGTCTCCGGTTCTAGTCGCAAGTATTCTACTTTATGCGACTAAAACACGCGA
CAAGAAAACGCCAGGAAAAGGGCAGGGCGGCAGCCTGTCGCGTAACTTAGGACTTGTGCGACATGTCGTT
TTCAGAAGACGGCTGCACTGAACGTCAGAAGCCGACTGCACTATAGCAGCGGAGGGGTTGGATCAAAGTA
CTTTGATCCCGAGGGGAACCCTGTGGTTGGCATGCACATACAAATGGACGAACGGATAAACCTTTTCACG
CCCTTTTAAATATCCGATTATTCTAATAAACGCTCTTTTCTCTTAGGTTTACCCGCCAATATATCCTGTC
AAACACTGATAGTTTAAACTGAAGGCGGGAAACGACAATCTGATCCAAGCTCAAGCTGCTCTAGCATTCG
CCATTCAGGCTGCGCAACTGTTGGGAAGGGCGATCGGTGCGGGCCTCTTCGCTATTACGCCAGCTGGCGA
AAGGGGGATGTGCTGCAAGGCGATTAAGTTGGGTAACGCCAGGGTTTTCCCAGTCACGACGTTGTAAAAC
GACGGCCAGTGCCAAGCTTAGTAATTCATCCAGGTCTCCAAGTTCTAGGATTTTCAGAACTGCAACTTAT
TTTATCAAGGAATCTTTAAACATACGAACAGATCACTTAAAGTTCTTCTGAAGCAACTTAAAGTTATCAG
GCATGCATGGATCTTGGAGGAATCAGATGTGCAGTCAGGGACCATAGCACAAGACAGGCGTCTTCTACTG
GTGCTACCAGCAAATGCTGGAAGCCGGGAACACTGGGTACGTTGGAAACCACGTGATGTGAAGAAGTAAG
ATAAACTGTAGGAGAAAAGCATTTCGTAGTGGGCCATGAAGCCTTTCAGGACATGTATTGCAGTATGGGC
CGGCCCATTACGCAATTGGACGACAACAAAGACTAGTATTAGTACCACCTCGGCTATCCACATAGATCAA
AGCTGATTTAAAAGAGTTGTGCAGATGATCCGTGGCGTGAGACCAACCCAGTGGACATAAGCCTGTTCGG
TTCGTAAGCTGTAATGCAAGTAGCGTATGCGCTCACGCAACTGGTCCAGAACCTTGACCGAACGCAGCGG
TGGTAACGGCGCAGTGGCGGTTTTCATGGCTTGTTATGACTGTTTTTTTGGGGTACAGTCTATGCCTCGG
GCATCCAAGCAGCAAGCGCGTTACGCCGTGGGTCGATGTTTGATGTTATGGAGCAGCAACGATGTTACGC
AGCAGGGCAGTCGCCCTAAAACAAAGTTAAACATCATGGGGGAAGCGGTGATCGCCGAAGTATCGACTCA
ACTATCAGAGGTAGTTGGCGTCATCGAGCGCCATCTCGAACCGACGTTGCTGGCCGTACATTTGTACGGC
TCCGCAGTGGATGGCGGCCTGAAGCCACACAGTGATATTGATTTGCTGGTTACGGTGACCGTAAGGCTTG
ATGAAACAACGCGGCGAGCTTTGATCAACGACCTTTTGGAAACTTCGGCTTCCCCTGGAGAGAGCGAGAT
TCTCCGCGCTGTAGAAGTCACCATTGTTGTGCACGACGACATCATTCCGTGGCGTTATCCAGCTAAGCGC
GAACTGCAATTTGGAGAATGGCAGCGCAATGACATTCTTGCAGGTATCTTCGAGCCAGCCACGATCGACA
TTGATCTGGCTATCTTGCTGACAAAAGCAAGAGAACATAGCGTTGCCTTGGTAGGTCCAGCGGCGGAGGA
ACTCTTTGATCCGGTTCCTGAACAGGATCTATTTGAGGCGCTAAATGAAACCTTAACGCTATGGAACTCG
CCGCCCGACTGGGCTGGCGATGAGCGAAATGTAGTGCTTACGTTGTCCCGCATTTGGTACAGCGCAGTAA
CCGGCAAAATCGCGCCGAAGGATGTCGCTGCCGACTGGGCAATGGAGCGCCTGCCGGCCCAGTATCAGCC
CGTCATACTTGAAGCTAGACAGGCTTATCTTGGACAAGAAGAAGATCGCTTGGCCTCGCGCGCAGATCAG
TTGGAAGAATTTGTCCACTACGTGAAAGGCGAGATCACCAAGGTAGTCGGCAAATAATGTCTAGCTAGAA
ATTCGTTCAAGCCGACGCCGCTTCGCGGCGCGGCTTAACTCAAGCGTTAGATGCACTAAGCACATAATTG
CTCACAGCCAAACTATCAGGTCAAGTCTGCTTTTATTATTTTTAAGCGTGCATAATAAGCCGGTCTCGGT
TTTAGAGCTAGAAATAGCAAGTTAAAATAAGGCTAGTCCGTTATCAACTTGAAAAAGTGGCACCGAGTCG
GTGCTTTTTTTTTTCGTTTTGCATTGAGTTTTCTCCGTCGCATGTTTGCAGTTTTATTTTCCGTTTTGCA
TTGAAATTTCTCCGTCTCATGTTTGCAGCGTGTTCAAAAAGTACGCAGCTGTATTTCACTTATTTACGGC
GCCACATTTTCATGCCGTTTGTGCCAACTATCCCGAGCTAGTGAATACAGCTTGGCTTCACACAACACTG
GTGACCCGCTGACCTGCTCGTACCTCGTACCGTCGTACGGCACAGCATTTGGAATTAAAGGGTGTGATCG
ATACTGCTTGCTGCTAAGCTTGCATGCCTGCAGTGCAGCGTGACCCGGTCGTGCCCCTCTCTAGAGATAA
TGAGCATTGCATGTCTAAGTTATAAAAAATTACCACATATTTTTTTTGTCACACTTGTTTGAAGTGCAGT
TTATCTATCTTTATACATATATTTAAACTTTACTCTACGAATAATATAATCTATAGTACTACAATAATAT
CAGTGTTTTAGAGAATCATATAAATGAACAGTTAGACATGGTCTAAAGGACAATTGAGTATTTTGACAAC
AGGACTCTACAGTTTTATCTTTTTAGTGTGCATGTGTTCTCCTTTTTTTTTGCAAATAGCTTCACCTATA
TAATACTTCATCCATTTTATTAGTACATCCATTTAGGGTTTAGGGTTAATGGTTTTTATAGACTAATTTT
TTTAGTACATCTATTTTATTCTATTTTAGCCTCTAAATTAAGAAAACTAAAACTCTATTTTAGTTTTTTT
ATTTAATAATTTAGATATAAAATAGAATAAAATAAAGTGACTAAAAATTAAACAAATACCCTTTAAGAAA
TTAAAAAAACTAAGGAAACATTTTTCTTGTTTCGAGTAGATAATGCCAGCCTGTTAAACGCCGTCGACGA
GTCTAACGGACACCAACCAGCGAACCAGCAGCGTCGCGTCGGGCCAAGCGAAGCAGACGGCACGGCATCT
CTGTCGCTGCCTCTGGACCCCTCTCGAGAGTTCCGCTCCACCGTTGGACTTGCTCCGCTGTCGGCATCCA
GAAATTGCGTGGCGGAGCGGCAGACGTGAGCCGGCACGGCAGGCGGCCTCCTCCTCCTCTCACGGCACCG
GCAGCTACGGGGGATTCCTTTCCCACCGCTCCTTCGCTTTCCCTTCCT
Features (pLannotate 1.2.2; 30 found; start..end, strand, type, name):
      1..988     +  promoter       Ubi promoter (fragment): maize polyubiquitin gene promoter
   1020..1703    +  CDS            Apobec1: ABEC1_RAT - Experimental evidence at protein level: Swiss-Prot protein existence level 1. Catalytic component of the apolipoprotein B mRNA editing enzyme complex which is responsible for the postranscriptional editing of a CAA codon for Gln to a UAA codon for stop in the APOB mRNA. May also play a role in the epigenetic regulation of gene expression by participating in DNA demethylation. From Rattus norvegicus (Rat).
   1755..5855    +  CDS            cas9: CAS9_STRP1 - Also known as csn1 From Streptococcus pyogenes serotype M1.
   5925..6173    +  CDS            UGI: UNGI_BPPB2 - Experimental evidence at protein level: Swiss-Prot protein existence level 1. This protein binds specifically and reversibly to the host uracil-DNA glycosylase, preventing removal of uracil residues from PBS2 DNA by the host uracil-excision repair system. From Bacillus phage PBS2 (Bacteriophage PBS2).
   6217..6849    +  terminator     E9 terminator: terminator and polyadenylation signal from the pea rbcS-E9 gene
   6886..6908    -  protein_bind   lac operator (fragment): The lac repressor binds to the lac operator to inhibit transcription in E. coli. This inhibition can be relieved by adding lactose or isopropyl-β-D-thiogalactopyranoside (IPTG). lac repressor encoded by lacI
   6912..6942    -  promoter       lac promoter: promoter for the E. coli lac operon
   6957..6978    -  protein_bind   CAP binding site: CAP binding activates transcription in the presence of cAMP. E. coli catabolite activator protein
   6991..7079    -  CDS            lacI (fragment): lac repressor; lacI; The lac repressor binds to the lac operator to inhibit transcription in E. coli. This inhibition can be relieved by adding lactose or isopropyl-β-D-thiogalactopyranoside (IPTG).
   7169..7845    +  promoter       CaMV 35S promoter (enhanced): cauliflower mosaic virus 35S promoter with a duplicated enhancer region
   7912..8937    +  CDS            HygR: hygromycin B phosphotransferase confers resistance to hygromycin
   8978..9152    +  polyA_signal   CaMV poly(A) signal: cauliflower mosaic virus polyadenylation signal
   9230..9254    -  misc_feature   LB T-DNA repeat: left border repeat from nopaline C58 T-DNA
   9688..10455   -  mobile_element IS1: prokaryotic transposable element IS1
  10456..11250   +  CDS            KanR: aminoglycoside phosphotransferase; aphA-3; confers resistance to kanamycin
  11337..11925   +  rep_origin     ori: high-copy-number ColE1/pMB1/pBR322/pUC origin of replication
  12111..12251   -  misc_feature   bom: basis of mobility region from pBR322
  12353..12392   -  CDS            rop (fragment): Rop protein, which maintains plasmids at low copy number; rop
  12595..12789   -  rep_origin     pVS1 oriV: origin of replication for the Pseudomonas plasmid pVS1 (Heeb et al., 2000)
  12855..13928   -  CDS            pVS1 RepA: replication protein from the Pseudomonas plasmid pVS1 (Heeb et al., 2000)
  14357..14986   -  CDS            pVS1 StaA: stability protein from the Pseudomonas plasmid pVS1 (Heeb et al., 2000)
  15546..15947   -  CDS            Y4CG_SINFN (fragment): Protein inferred from homology: Swiss-Prot protein existence level 3. From Sinorhizobium fredii (strain NBRC 101917 / NGR234).
  16287..16311   -  misc_feature   RB T-DNA repeat: right border repeat from nopaline C58 T-DNA
  16377..16531   -  CDS            lacZα (fragment): LacZα fragment of β-galactosidase; lacZ fragment
  16597..16976   +  promoter       OsU3 promoter: Oryza sativa (rice) snRNA U3 promoter
  16994..17017   +  promoter       Pc promoter (fragment): intI1 (promoter lies within the coding sequence); class 1 integron promoter
  17193..17249   +  CDS            GmR (fragment): gentamycin acetyltransferase; aacC1; confers resistance to gentamycin
  17260..18047   +  CDS            SmR (fragment): aminoglycoside adenylyltransferase (Murphy, 1985); aadA; confers resistance to spectinomycin and streptomycin
  18199..18274   +  misc_RNA       gRNA scaffold: guide RNA scaffold for the Streptococcus pyogenes CRISPR/Cas9 system
  18578..1       +  promoter       Ubi promoter (fragment) (across the origin): maize polyubiquitin gene promoter
