>Addgene plasmid #98163 | pH-nCas9-PBE | depositor full sequence | sequence record 191864 | pH-nCas9-PBE sequence 19582 bps
TAAACGCTCTTTTCTCTTAGGTTTACCCGCCAATATATCCTGTCAAACACTGATAGTTTAAACTGAAGGC
GGGAAACGACAATCTGATCCAAGCTCAAGCTGCTCTAGCATTCGCCATTCAGGCTGCGCAACTGTTGGGA
AGGGCGATCGGTGCGGGCCTCTTCGCTATTACGCCAGCTGGCGAAAGGGGGATGTGCTGCAAGGCGATTA
AGTTGGGTAACGCCAGGGTTTTCCCAGTCACGACGTTGTAAAACGACGGCCAGTGCCAAGCTTAGTAATT
CATCCAGGTCTCCAAGTTCTAGGATTTTCAGAACTGCAACTTATTTTATCAAGGAATCTTTAAACATACG
AACAGATCACTTAAAGTTCTTCTGAAGCAACTTAAAGTTATCAGGCATGCATGGATCTTGGAGGAATCAG
ATGTGCAGTCAGGGACCATAGCACAAGACAGGCGTCTTCTACTGGTGCTACCAGCAAATGCTGGAAGCCG
GGAACACTGGGTACGTTGGAAACCACGTGATGTGAAGAAGTAAGATAAACTGTAGGAGAAAAGCATTTCG
TAGTGGGCCATGAAGCCTTTCAGGACATGTATTGCAGTATGGGCCGGCCCATTACGCAATTGGACGACAA
CAAAGACTAGTATTAGTACCACCTCGGCTATCCACATAGATCAAAGCTGATTTAAAAGAGTTGTGCAGAT
GATCCGTGGCGTGAGACCAACCCAGTGGACATAAGCCTGTTCGGTTCGTAAGCTGTAATGCAAGTAGCGT
ATGCGCTCACGCAACTGGTCCAGAACCTTGACCGAACGCAGCGGTGGTAACGGCGCAGTGGCGGTTTTCA
TGGCTTGTTATGACTGTTTTTTTGGGGTACAGTCTATGCCTCGGGCATCCAAGCAGCAAGCGCGTTACGC
CGTGGGTCGATGTTTGATGTTATGGAGCAGCAACGATGTTACGCAGCAGGGCAGTCGCCCTAAAACAAAG
TTAAACATCATGGGGGAAGCGGTGATCGCCGAAGTATCGACTCAACTATCAGAGGTAGTTGGCGTCATCG
AGCGCCATCTCGAACCGACGTTGCTGGCCGTACATTTGTACGGCTCCGCAGTGGATGGCGGCCTGAAGCC
ACACAGTGATATTGATTTGCTGGTTACGGTGACCGTAAGGCTTGATGAAACAACGCGGCGAGCTTTGATC
AACGACCTTTTGGAAACTTCGGCTTCCCCTGGAGAGAGCGAGATTCTCCGCGCTGTAGAAGTCACCATTG
TTGTGCACGACGACATCATTCCGTGGCGTTATCCAGCTAAGCGCGAACTGCAATTTGGAGAATGGCAGCG
CAATGACATTCTTGCAGGTATCTTCGAGCCAGCCACGATCGACATTGATCTGGCTATCTTGCTGACAAAA
GCAAGAGAACATAGCGTTGCCTTGGTAGGTCCAGCGGCGGAGGAACTCTTTGATCCGGTTCCTGAACAGG
ATCTATTTGAGGCGCTAAATGAAACCTTAACGCTATGGAACTCGCCGCCCGACTGGGCTGGCGATGAGCG
AAATGTAGTGCTTACGTTGTCCCGCATTTGGTACAGCGCAGTAACCGGCAAAATCGCGCCGAAGGATGTC
GCTGCCGACTGGGCAATGGAGCGCCTGCCGGCCCAGTATCAGCCCGTCATACTTGAAGCTAGACAGGCTT
ATCTTGGACAAGAAGAAGATCGCTTGGCCTCGCGCGCAGATCAGTTGGAAGAATTTGTCCACTACGTGAA
AGGCGAGATCACCAAGGTAGTCGGCAAATAATGTCTAGCTAGAAATTCGTTCAAGCCGACGCCGCTTCGC
GGCGCGGCTTAACTCAAGCGTTAGATGCACTAAGCACATAATTGCTCACAGCCAAACTATCAGGTCAAGT
CTGCTTTTATTATTTTTAAGCGTGCATAATAAGCCGGTCTCGGTTTTAGAGCTAGAAATAGCAAGTTAAA
ATAAGGCTAGTCCGTTATCAACTTGAAAAAGTGGCACCGAGTCGGTGCTTTTTTTTTTCGTTTTGCATTG
AGTTTTCTCCGTCGCATGTTTGCAGTTTTATTTTCCGTTTTGCATTGAAATTTCTCCGTCTCATGTTTGC
AGCGTGTTCAAAAAGTACGCAGCTGTATTTCACTTATTTACGGCGCCACATTTTCATGCCGTTTGTGCCA
ACTATCCCGAGCTAGTGAATACAGCTTGGCTTCACACAACACTGGTGACCCGCTGACCTGCTCGTACCTC
GTACCGTCGTACGGCACAGCATTTGGAATTAAAGGGTGTGATCGATACTGCTTGCTGCTAAGCTTGCATG
CCTGCAGTGCAGCGTGACCCGGTCGTGCCCCTCTCTAGAGATAATGAGCATTGCATGTCTAAGTTATAAA
AAATTACCACATATTTTTTTTGTCACACTTGTTTGAAGTGCAGTTTATCTATCTTTATACATATATTTAA
ACTTTACTCTACGAATAATATAATCTATAGTACTACAATAATATCAGTGTTTTAGAGAATCATATAAATG
AACAGTTAGACATGGTCTAAAGGACAATTGAGTATTTTGACAACAGGACTCTACAGTTTTATCTTTTTAG
TGTGCATGTGTTCTCCTTTTTTTTTGCAAATAGCTTCACCTATATAATACTTCATCCATTTTATTAGTAC
ATCCATTTAGGGTTTAGGGTTAATGGTTTTTATAGACTAATTTTTTTAGTACATCTATTTTATTCTATTT
TAGCCTCTAAATTAAGAAAACTAAAACTCTATTTTAGTTTTTTTATTTAATAATTTAGATATAAAATAGA
ATAAAATAAAGTGACTAAAAATTAAACAAATACCCTTTAAGAAATTAAAAAAACTAAGGAAACATTTTTC
TTGTTTCGAGTAGATAATGCCAGCCTGTTAAACGCCGTCGACGAGTCTAACGGACACCAACCAGCGAACC
AGCAGCGTCGCGTCGGGCCAAGCGAAGCAGACGGCACGGCATCTCTGTCGCTGCCTCTGGACCCCTCTCG
AGAGTTCCGCTCCACCGTTGGACTTGCTCCGCTGTCGGCATCCAGAAATTGCGTGGCGGAGCGGCAGACG
TGAGCCGGCACGGCAGGCGGCCTCCTCCTCCTCTCACGGCACCGGCAGCTACGGGGGATTCCTTTCCCAC
CGCTCCTTCGCTTTCCCTTCCTCGCCCGCCGTAATAAATAGACACCCCCTCCACACCCTCTTTCCCCAAC
CTCGTGTTGTTCGGAGCGCACACACACACAACCAGATCTCCCCCAAATCCACCCGTCGGCACCTCCGCTT
CAAGGTACGCCGCTCGTCCTCCCCCCCCCCCCCTCTCTACCTTCTCTAGATCGGCGTTCCGGTCCATGGT
TAGGGCCCGGTAGTTCTACTTCTGTTCATGTTTGTGTTAGATCCGTGTTTGTGTTAGATCCGTGCTGCTA
GCGTTCGTACACGGATGCGACCTGTACGTCAGACACGTTCTGATTGCTAACTTGCCAGTGTTTCTCTTTG
GGGAATCCTGGGATGGCTCTAGCCGTTCCGCAGACGGGATCGATTTCATGATTTTTTTTGTTTCGTTGCA
TAGGGTTTGGTTTGCCCTTTTCCTTTATTTCAATATATGCCGTGCACTTGTTTGTCGGGTCATCTTTTCA
TGCTTTTTTTTGTCTTGGTTGTGATGATGTGGTCTGGTTGGGCGGTCGTTCTAGATCGGAGTAGAATTCT
GTTTCAAACTACCTGGTGGATTTATTAATTTTGGATCTGTATGTGTGTGCCATACATATTCATAGTTACG
AATTGAAGATGATGGATGGAAATATCGATCTAGGATAGGTATACATGTTGATGCGGGTTTTACTGATGCA
TATACAGAGATGCTTTTTGTTCGCTTGGTTGTGATGATGTGGTGTGGTTGGGCGGTCGTTCATTCGTTCT
AGATCGGAGTAGAATACTGTTTCAAACTACCTGGTGTATTTATTAATTTTGGAACTGTATGTGTGTGTCA
TACATCTTCATAGTTACGAGTTTAAGATGGATGGAAATATCGATCTAGGATAGGTATACATGTTGATGTG
GGTTTTACTGATGCATATACATGATGGCATATGCAGCATCTATTCATATGCTCTAACCTTGAGTACCTAT
CTATTATAATAAACAAGTATGTTTTATAATTATTTTGATCTTGATATACTTGGATGATGGCATATGCAGC
AGCTATATGTGGATTTTTTTAGCCCTGCCTTCATACGCTATTTATTTGCTTGGTACTGTTTCTTTTGTCG
ATGCTCACCCTGTTGTTTGGTGTTACTTCTGCAGCCCTAGGATGCCAAAGAAGAAGAGGAAGGTTTCATC
GGAGACCGGCCCTGTTGCTGTTGACCCCACCCTGCGGCGGAGAATCGAGCCACACGAGTTCGAGGTGTTC
TTCGACCCAAGGGAGCTCCGCAAGGAGACGTGCCTCCTGTACGAGATCAACTGGGGCGGCAGGCACTCCA
TCTGGAGGCACACCAGCCAAAACACCAACAAGCACGTGGAGGTCAACTTCATCGAGAAGTTCACCACCGA
GAGGTACTTCTGCCCAAACACCCGCTGCTCCATCACCTGGTTCCTGTCCTGGAGCCCATGCGGCGAGTGC
TCCAGGGCCATCACCGAGTTCCTCAGCCGCTACCCACACGTCACCCTGTTCATCTACATCGCCAGGCTCT
ACCACCACGCCGACCCAAGGAACAGGCAGGGCCTCCGCGACCTGATCTCCAGCGGCGTGACCATCCAAAT
CATGACCGAGCAGGAGTCCGGCTACTGCTGGAGGAACTTCGTCAACTACTCCCCAAGCAACGAGGCCCAC
TGGCCAAGGTACCCACACCTCTGGGTGCGCCTCTACGTGCTCGAGCTGTACTGCATCATCCTCGGCCTGC
CACCATGCCTCAACATCCTGAGGCGCAAGCAACCACAGCTGACCTTCTTCACCATCGCCCTCCAAAGCTG
CCACTACCAGAGGCTCCCACCACACATCCTGTGGGCTACCGGCCTCAAGTCCGGCAGCGAGACGCCAGGC
ACCTCCGAGAGCGCTACGCCTGAACTTAAGGACAAGAAGTACTCGATCGGCCTCGCCATCGGGACGAACT
CAGTTGGCTGGGCCGTGATCACCGACGAGTACAAGGTGCCCTCTAAGAAGTTCAAGGTCCTGGGGAACAC
CGACCGCCATTCCATCAAGAAGAACCTCATCGGCGCTCTCCTGTTCGACAGCGGGGAGACCGCTGAGGCT
ACGAGGCTCAAGAGAACCGCTAGGCGCCGGTACACGAGAAGGAAGAACAGGATCTGCTACCTCCAAGAGA
TTTTCTCCAACGAGATGGCCAAGGTTGACGATTCATTCTTCCACCGCCTGGAGGAGTCTTTCCTCGTGGA
GGAGGATAAGAAGCACGAGCGGCATCCCATCTTCGGCAACATCGTGGACGAGGTTGCCTACCACGAGAAG
TACCCTACGATCTACCATCTGCGGAAGAAGCTCGTGGACTCCACCGATAAGGCGGACCTCAGACTGATCT
ACCTCGCTCTGGCCCACATGATCAAGTTCCGCGGCCATTTCCTGATCGAGGGGGATCTCAACCCAGACAA
CAGCGATGTTGACAAGCTGTTCATCCAACTCGTGCAGACCTACAACCAACTCTTCGAGGAGAACCCGATC
AACGCCTCTGGCGTGGACGCGAAGGCTATCCTGTCCGCGAGGCTCTCGAAGTCCAGGAGGCTGGAGAACC
TGATCGCTCAGCTCCCAGGCGAGAAGAAGAACGGCCTGTTCGGGAACCTCATCGCTCTCAGCCTGGGGCT
CACCCCGAACTTCAAGTCGAACTTCGATCTCGCTGAGGACGCCAAGCTGCAACTCTCCAAGGACACCTAC
GACGATGACCTCGATAACCTCCTGGCCCAGATCGGCGATCAATACGCGGACCTGTTCCTCGCTGCCAAGA
ACCTGTCGGACGCCATCCTCCTGTCAGATATCCTCCGCGTGAACACCGAGATCACGAAGGCTCCACTCTC
TGCCTCCATGATCAAGCGCTACGACGAGCACCATCAGGATCTGACCCTCCTGAAGGCGCTGGTCCGCCAA
CAGCTCCCGGAGAAGTACAAGGAGATTTTCTTCGATCAGTCGAAGAACGGCTACGCTGGGTACATCGACG
GCGGGGCCTCACAAGAGGAGTTCTACAAGTTCATCAAGCCAATCCTGGAGAAGATGGACGGCACGGAGGA
GCTCCTGGTGAAGCTCAACAGGGAGGACCTCCTGCGGAAGCAGAGAACCTTCGATAACGGCAGCATCCCC
CACCAAATCCATCTCGGGGAGCTGCACGCCATCCTGAGAAGGCAAGAGGACTTCTACCCTTTCCTCAAGG
ATAACCGGGAGAAGATCGAGAAGATCCTGACCTTCAGAATCCCATACTACGTCGGCCCTCTCGCGCGGGG
GAACTCAAGATTCGCTTGGATGACCCGCAAGTCTGAGGAGACCATCACGCCGTGGAACTTCGAGGAGGTG
GTGGACAAGGGCGCTAGCGCTCAGTCGTTCATCGAGAGGATGACCAACTTCGACAAGAACCTGCCCAACG
AGAAGGTGCTCCCTAAGCACTCGCTCCTGTACGAGTACTTCACCGTCTACAACGAGCTCACGAAGGTGAA
GTACGTCACCGAGGGCATGCGCAAGCCAGCGTTCCTGTCCGGGGAGCAGAAGAAGGCTATCGTGGACCTC
CTGTTCAAGACCAACCGGAAGGTCACGGTTAAGCAACTCAAGGAGGACTACTTCAAGAAGATCGAGTGCT
TCGATTCGGTCGAGATCAGCGGCGTTGAGGACCGCTTCAACGCCAGCCTCGGGACCTACCACGATCTCCT
GAAGATCATCAAGGATAAGGACTTCCTGGACAACGAGGAGAACGAGGATATCCTGGAGGACATCGTGCTG
ACCCTCACGCTGTTCGAGGACAGGGAGATGATCGAGGAGCGCCTGAAGACGTACGCCCATCTCTTCGATG
ACAAGGTCATGAAGCAACTCAAGCGCCGGAGATACACCGGCTGGGGGAGGCTGTCCCGCAAGCTCATCAA
CGGCATCCGGGACAAGCAGTCCGGGAAGACCATCCTCGACTTCCTCAAGAGCGATGGCTTCGCCAACAGG
AACTTCATGCAACTGATCCACGATGACAGCCTCACCTTCAAGGAGGATATCCAAAAGGCTCAAGTGAGCG
GCCAGGGGGACTCGCTGCACGAGCATATCGCGAACCTCGCTGGCTCCCCCGCGATCAAGAAGGGCATCCT
CCAGACCGTGAAGGTTGTGGACGAGCTCGTGAAGGTCATGGGCCGGCACAAGCCTGAGAACATCGTCATC
GAGATGGCCAGAGAGAACCAAACCACGCAGAAGGGGCAAAAGAACTCTAGGGAGCGCATGAAGCGCATCG
AGGAGGGCATCAAGGAGCTGGGGTCCCAAATCCTCAAGGAGCACCCAGTGGAGAACACCCAACTGCAGAA
CGAGAAGCTCTACCTGTACTACCTCCAGAACGGCAGGGATATGTACGTGGACCAAGAGCTGGATATCAAC
CGCCTCAGCGATTACGACGTCGATCATATCGTTCCCCAGTCTTTCCTGAAGGATGACTCCATCGACAACA
AGGTCCTCACCAGGTCGGACAAGAACCGCGGCAAGTCAGATAACGTTCCATCTGAGGAGGTCGTTAAGAA
GATGAAGAACTACTGGAGGCAGCTCCTGAACGCCAAGCTGATCACGCAAAGGAAGTTCGACAACCTCACC
AAGGCTGAGAGAGGCGGGCTCTCAGAGCTGGACAAGGCCGGCTTCATCAAGCGGCAGCTGGTCGAGACCA
GACAAATCACGAAGCACGTTGCGCAAATCCTCGACTCTCGGATGAACACGAAGTACGATGAGAACGACAA
GCTGATCAGGGAGGTTAAGGTGATCACCCTGAAGTCTAAGCTCGTCTCCGACTTCAGGAAGGATTTCCAG
TTCTACAAGGTTCGCGAGATCAACAACTACCACCATGCCCATGACGCTTACCTCAACGCTGTGGTCGGCA
CCGCTCTGATCAAGAAGTACCCAAAGCTGGAGTCCGAGTTCGTGTACGGGGACTACAAGGTTTACGATGT
GCGCAAGATGATCGCCAAGTCGGAGCAAGAGATCGGCAAGGCTACCGCCAAGTACTTCTTCTACTCAAAC
ATCATGAACTTCTTCAAGACCGAGATCACGCTGGCCAACGGCGAGATCCGGAAGAGACCGCTCATCGAGA
CCAACGGCGAGACGGGGGAGATCGTGTGGGACAAGGGCAGGGATTTCGCGACCGTCCGCAAGGTTCTCTC
CATGCCCCAGGTGAACATCGTCAAGAAGACCGAGGTCCAAACGGGCGGGTTCTCAAAGGAGTCTATCCTG
CCTAAGCGGAACAGCGACAAGCTCATCGCCAGAAAGAAGGACTGGGACCCAAAGAAGTACGGCGGGTTCG
ACAGCCCTACCGTGGCCTACTCGGTCCTGGTTGTGGCGAAGGTTGAGAAGGGCAAGTCCAAGAAGCTCAA
GAGCGTGAAGGAGCTCCTGGGGATCACCATCATGGAGAGGTCCAGCTTCGAGAAGAACCCAATCGACTTC
CTGGAGGCCAAGGGCTACAAGGAGGTGAAGAAGGACCTGATCATCAAGCTCCCGAAGTACTCTCTCTTCG
AGCTGGAGAACGGCAGGAAGAGAATGCTGGCTTCCGCTGGCGAGCTCCAGAAGGGGAACGAGCTCGCGCT
GCCAAGCAAGTACGTGAACTTCCTCTACCTGGCTTCCCACTACGAGAAGCTCAAGGGCAGCCCGGAGGAC
AACGAGCAAAAGCAGCTGTTCGTCGAGCAGCACAAGCATTACCTCGACGAGATCATCGAGCAAATCTCCG
AGTTCAGCAAGCGCGTGATCCTCGCCGACGCGAACCTGGATAAGGTCCTCTCCGCCTACAACAAGCACCG
GGACAAGCCCATCAGAGAGCAAGCGGAGAACATCATCCATCTCTTCACCCTGACGAACCTCGGCGCTCCT
GCTGCTTTCAAGTACTTCGACACCACGATCGATCGGAAGAGATACACCTCCACGAAGGAGGTCCTGGACG
CGACCCTCATCCACCAGTCGATCACCGGCCTGTACGAGACGAGGATCGACCTCTCACAACTCGGCGGGGA
TAAGAGACCCGCAGCAACCAAGAAGGCAGGGCAAGCAAAGAAGAAGAAGACGCGTGACTCCGGCGGCAGC
ACCAACCTGTCCGACATCATCGAGAAGGAGACGGGCAAGCAACTCGTGATCCAGGAGAGCATCCTCATGC
TGCCAGAGGAGGTGGAGGAGGTCATCGGCAACAAGCCAGAGTCCGACATCCTGGTGCACACCGCCTACGA
CGAGTCCACCGACGAGAACGTCATGCTCCTGACCAGCGACGCCCCAGAGTACAAGCCATGGGCCCTCGTC
ATCCAGGACAGCAACGGGGAGAACAAGATCAAGATGCTGTCGGGGGGGAGCCCAAAGAAGAAGCGGAAGG
TGTAGAGCTCAGAGCTTTCGTTCGTATCATCGGTTTCGACAACGTTCGTCAAGTTCAATGCATCAGTTTC
ATTGCGCACACACCAGAATCCTACTGAGTTTGAGTATTATGGCATTGGGAAAACTGTTTTTCTTGTACCA
TTTGTTGTGCTTGTAATTTACTGTGTTTTTTATTCGGTTTTCGCTATCGAACTGTGAAATGGAAATGGAT
GGAGAAGAGTTAATGAATGATATGGTCCTTTTGTTCATTCTCAAATTAATATTATTTGTTTTTTCTCTTA
TTTGTTGTGTGTTGAATTTGAAATTATAAGAGATATGCAAACATTTTGTTTTGAGTAAAAATGTGTCAAA
TCGTGGCCTCTAATGACCGAAGTTAATATGAGGAGTAAAACACTTGTAGTTGTACCATTATGCTTATTCA
CTAGGCAACAAATATATTTTCAGACCTAGAAAAGCTGCAAATGTTACTGAATACAAGTATGTCCTCTTGT
GTTTTAGACATTTATGAACTTTCCTTTATGTAATTTTCCAGAATCCTTGTCAGATTCTAATCATTGCTTT
ATAATTATAGTTATACTCATGGATTTGTAGTTGAGTATGAAAATATTTTTTAATGCATTTTATGACTTGC
CAATTGATTGACAACGAATTCGTAATCATGTCATAGCTGTTTCCTGTGTGAAATTGTTATCCGCTCACAA
TTCCACACAACATACGAGCCGGAAGCATAAAGTGTAAAGCCTGGGGTGCCTAATGAGTGAGCTAACTCAC
ATTAATTGCGTTGCGCTCACTGCCCGCTTTCCAGTCGGGAAACCTGTCGTGCCAGCTGCATTAATGAATC
GGCCAACGCGCGGGGAGAGGCGGTTTGCGTATTGGCTAGAGCAGCTTGCCAACATGGTGGAGCACGACAC
TCTCGTCTACTCCAAGAATATCAAAGATACAGTCTCAGAAGACCAAAGGGCTATTGAGACTTTTCAACAA
AGGGTAATATCGGGAAACCTCCTCGGATTCCATTGCCCAGCTATCTGTCACTTCATCAAAAGGACAGTAG
AAAAGGAAGGTGGCACCTACAAATGCCATCATTGCGATAAAGGAAAGGCTATCGTTCAAGATGCCTCTGC
CGACAGTGGTCCCAAAGATGGACCCCCACCCACGAGGAGCATCGTGGAAAAAGAAGACGTTCCAACCACG
TCTTCAAAGCAAGTGGATTGATGTGAACATGGTGGAGCACGACACTCTCGTCTACTCCAAGAATATCAAA
GATACAGTCTCAGAAGACCAAAGGGCTATTGAGACTTTTCAACAAAGGGTAATATCGGGAAACCTCCTCG
GATTCCATTGCCCAGCTATCTGTCACTTCATCAAAAGGACAGTAGAAAAGGAAGGTGGCACCTACAAATG
CCATCATTGCGATAAAGGAAAGGCTATCGTTCAAGATGCCTCTGCCGACAGTGGTCCCAAAGATGGACCC
CCACCCACGAGGAGCATCGTGGAAAAAGAAGACGTTCCAACCACGTCTTCAAAGCAAGTGGATTGATGTG
ATATCTCCACTGACGTAAGGGATGACGCACAATCCCACTATCCTTCGCAAGACCCTTCCTCTATATAAGG
AAGTTCATTTCATTTGGAGAGGACACGCTGAAATCACCAGTCTCTCTCTACAAATCTATCTCTCTCGAGC
TTTCGCAGATCCGGGGGGCAATGAGATATGAAAAAGCCTGAACTCACCGCGACGTCTGTCGAGAAGTTTC
TGATCGAAAAGTTCGACAGCGTCTCCGACCTGATGCAGCTCTCGGAGGGCGAAGAATCTCGTGCTTTCAG
CTTCGATGTAGGAGGGCGTGGATATGTCCTGCGGGTAAATAGCTGCGCCGATGGTTTCTACAAAGATCGT
TATGTTTATCGGCACTTTGCATCGGCCGCGCTCCCGATTCCGGAAGTGCTTGACATTGGGGAGTTTAGCG
AGAGCCTGACCTATTGCATCTCCCGCCGTTCACAGGGTGTCACGTTGCAAGACCTGCCTGAAACCGAACT
GCCCGCTGTTCTACAACCGGTCGCGGAGGCTATGGATGCGATCGCTGCGGCCGATCTTAGCCAGACGAGC
GGGTTCGGCCCATTCGGACCGCAAGGAATCGGTCAATACACTACATGGCGTGATTTCATATGCGCGATTG
CTGATCCCCATGTGTATCACTGGCAAACTGTGATGGACGACACCGTCAGTGCGTCCGTCGCGCAGGCTCT
CGATGAGCTGATGCTTTGGGCCGAGGACTGCCCCGAAGTCCGGCACCTCGTGCACGCGGATTTCGGCTCC
AACAATGTCCTGACGGACAATGGCCGCATAACAGCGGTCATTGACTGGAGCGAGGCGATGTTCGGGGATT
CCCAATACGAGGTCGCCAACATCTTCTTCTGGAGGCCGTGGTTGGCTTGTATGGAGCAGCAGACGCGCTA
CTTCGAGCGGAGGCATCCGGAGCTTGCAGGATCGCCACGACTCCGGGCGTATATGCTCCGCATTGGTCTT
GACCAACTCTATCAGAGCTTGGTTGACGGCAATTTCGATGATGCAGCTTGGGCGCAGGGTCGATGCGACG
CAATCGTCCGATCCGGAGCCGGGACTGTCGGGCGTACACAAATCGCCCGCAGAAGCGCGGCCGTCTGGAC
CGATGGCTGTGTAGAAGTACTCGCCGATAGTGGAAACCGACGCCCCAGCACTCGTCCGAGGGCAAAGAAA
TAGAGTAGATGCCGACCGGGATCTGTCGATCGACAAGCTCGAGTTTCTCCATAATAATGTGTGAGTAGTT
CCCAGATAAGGGAATTAGGGTTCCTATAGGGTTTCGCTCATGTGTTGAGCATATAAGAAACCCTTAGTAT
GTATTTGTATTTGTAAAATACTTCTATCAATAAAATTTCTAATTCCTAAAACCAAAATCCAGTACTAAAA
TCCAGATCCCCCGAATTAATTCGGCGTTAATTCAGTACATTAAAAACGTCCGCAATGTGTTATTAAGTTG
TCTAAGCGTCAATTTGTTTACACCACAATATATCCTGCCACCAGCCAGCCAACAGCTCCCCGACCGGCAG
CTCGGCACAAAATCACCACTCGATACAGGCAGCCCATCAGTCCGGGACGGCGTCAGCGGGAGAGCCGTTG
TAAGGCGGCAGACTTTGCTCATGTTACCGATGCTATTCGGAAGAACGGCAACTAAGCTGCCGGGTTTGAA
ACACGGATGATCTCGCGGAGGGTAGCATGTTGATTGTAACGATGACAGAGCGTTGCTGCCTGTGATCACC
GCGGTTTCAAAATCGGCTCCGTCGATACTATGTTATACGCCAACTTTGAAAACAACTTTGAAAAAGCTGT
TTTCTGGTATTTAAGGTTTTAGAATGCAAGGAACAGTGAATTGGAGTTCGTCTTGTTATAATTAGCTTCT
TGGGGTATCTTTAAATACTGTAGAAAAGAGGAAGGAAATAATAAATGGCTAAAGGTAATGACTCCAACTT
ATTGATAGTGTTTTATGTTCAGATAATGCCCGATGACTTTGTCATGCAGCTCCACCGATTTTGAGAACGA
CAGCGACTTCCGTCCCAGCCGTGCCAGGTGCTGCCTCAGATTCAGGTTATGCCGCTCAATTCGCTGCGTA
TATCGCTTGCTGATTACGTGCAGCTTTCCCTTCAGGCGGGATTCATACAGCGGCCAGCCATCCGTCATCC
ATATCACCACGTCAAAGGGTGACAGCAGGCTCATAAGACGCCCCAGCGTCGCCATAGTGCGTTCACCGAA
TACGTGCGCAACAACCGTCTTCCGGAGACTGTCATACGCGTAAAACAGCCAGCGCTGGCGCGATTTAGCC
CCGACATAGCCCCACTGTTCGTCCATTTCCGCGCAGACGATGACGTCACTGCCCGGCTGTATGCGCGAGG
TTACCGACTGCGGCCTGAGTTTTTTAAGTGACGTAAAATCGTGTTGAGGCCAACGCCCATAATGCGGGCT
GTTGCCCGGCATCCAACGCCATTCATGGCCATATCAATGATTTTCTGGTGCGTACCGGGTTGAGAAGCGG
TGTAAGTGAACTGCAGTTGCCATGTTTTACGGCAGTGAGAGCAGAGATAGCGCTGATGTCCGGCGGTGCT
TTTGCCGTTACGCACCACCCCGTCAGTAGCTGAACAGGAGGGACAGCTGATAGAAACAGAAGCCACTGGA
GCACCTCAAAAACACCATCATACACTAAATCAGTAAGTTGGCAGCATCACCATGGCTAAAATGAGAATAT
CACCGGAATTGAAAAAACTGATCGAAAAATACCGCTGCGTAAAAGATACGGAAGGAATGTCTCCTGCTAA
GGTATATAAGCTGGTGGGAGAAAATGAAAACCTATATTTAAAAATGACGGACAGCCGGTATAAAGGGACC
ACCTATGATGTGGAACGGGAAAAGGACATGATGCTATGGCTGGAAGGAAAGCTGCCTGTTCCAAAGGTCC
TGCACTTTGAACGGCATGATGGCTGGAGCAATCTGCTCATGAGTGAGGCCGATGGCGTCCTTTGCTCGGA
AGAGTATGAAGATGAACAAAGCCCTGAAAAGATTATCGAGCTGTATGCGGAGTGCATCAGGCTCTTTCAC
TCCATCGACATATCGGATTGTCCCTATACGAATAGCTTAGACAGCCGCTTAGCCGAATTGGATTACTTAC
TGAATAACGATCTGGCCGATGTGGATTGCGAAAACTGGGAAGAAGACACTCCATTTAAAGATCCGCGCGA
GCTGTATGATTTTTTAAAGACGGAAAAGCCCGAAGAGGAACTTGTCTTTTCCCACGGCGACCTGGGAGAC
AGCAACATCTTTGTGAAAGATGGCAAAGTAAGTGGCTTTATTGATCTTGGGAGAAGCGGCAGGGCGGACA
AGTGGTATGACATTGCCTTCTGCGTCCGGTCGATCAGGGAGGATATCGGGGAAGAACAGTATGTCGAGCT
ATTTTTTGACTTACTGGGGATCAAGCCTGATTGGGAGAAAATAAAATATTATATTTTACTGGATGAATTG
TTTTAGTACCTAGAATGCATGACCAAAATCCCTTAACGTGAGTTTTCGTTCCACTGAGCGTCAGACCCCG
TAGAAAAGATCAAAGGATCTTCTTGAGATCCTTTTTTTCTGCGCGTAATCTGCTGCTTGCAAACAAAAAA
ACCACCGCTACCAGCGGTGGTTTGTTTGCCGGATCAAGAGCTACCAACTCTTTTTCCGAAGGTAACTGGC
TTCAGCAGAGCGCAGATACCAAATACTGTCCTTCTAGTGTAGCCGTAGTTAGGCCACCACTTCAAGAACT
CTGTAGCACCGCCTACATACCTCGCTCTGCTAATCCTGTTACCAGTGGCTGCTGCCAGTGGCGATAAGTC
GTGTCTTACCGGGTTGGACTCAAGACGATAGTTACCGGATAAGGCGCAGCGGTCGGGCTGAACGGGGGGT
TCGTGCACACAGCCCAGCTTGGAGCGAACGACCTACACCGAACTGAGATACCTACAGCGTGAGCTATGAG
AAAGCGCCACGCTTCCCGAAGGGAGAAAGGCGGACAGGTATCCGGTAAGCGGCAGGGTCGGAACAGGAGA
GCGCACGAGGGAGCTTCCAGGGGGAAACGCCTGGTATCTTTATAGTCCTGTCGGGTTTCGCCACCTCTGA
CTTGAGCGTCGATTTTTGTGATGCTCGTCAGGGGGGCGGAGCCTATGGAAAAACGCCAGCAACGCGGCCT
TTTTACGGTTCCTGGCCTTTTGCTGGCCTTTTGCTCACATGTTCTTTCCTGCGTTATCCCCTGATTCTGT
GGATAACCGTATTACCGCCTTTGAGTGAGCTGATACCGCTCGCCGCAGCCGAACGACCGAGCGCAGCGAG
TCAGTGAGCGAGGAAGCGGAAGAGCGCCTGATGCGGTATTTTCTCCTTACGCATCTGTGCGGTATTTCAC
ACCGCATATGGTGCACTCTCAGTACAATCTGCTCTGATGCCGCATAGTTAAGCCAGTATACACTCCGCTA
TCGCTACGTGACTGGGTCATGGCTGCGCCCCGACACCCGCCAACACCCGCTGACGCGCCCTGACGGGCTT
GTCTGCTCCCGGCATCCGCTTACAGACAAGCTGTGACCGTCTCCGGGAGCTGCATGTGTCAGAGGTTTTC
ACCGTCATCACCGAAACGCGCGAGGCAGGGTGCCTTGATGTGGGCGCCGGCGGTCGAGTGGCGACGGCGC
GGCTTGTCCGCGCCCTGGTAGATTGCCTGGCCGTAGGCCAGCCATTTTTGAGCGGCCAGCGGCCGCGATA
GGCCGACGCGAAGCGGCGGGGCGTAGGGAGCGCAGCGACCGAAGGGTAGGCGCTTTTTGCAGCTCTTCGG
CTGTGCGCTGGCCAGACAGTTATGCACAGGCCAGGCGGGTTTTAAGAGTTTTAATAAGTTTTAAAGAGTT
TTAGGCGGAAAAATCGCCTTTTTTCTCTTTTATATCAGTCACTTACATGTGTGACCGGTTCCCAATGTAC
GGCTTTGGGTTCCCAATGTACGGGTTCCGGTTCCCAATGTACGGCTTTGGGTTCCCAATGTACGTGCTAT
CCACAGGAAACAGACCTTTTCGACCTTTTTCCCCTGCTAGGGCAATTTGCCCTAGCATCTGCTCCGTACA
TTAGGAACCGGCGGATGCTTCGCCCTCGATCAGGTTGCGGTAGCGCATGACTAGGATCGGGCCAGCCTGC
CCCGCCTCCTCCTTCAAATCGTACTCCGGCAGGTCATTTGACCCGATCAGCTTGCGCACGGTGAAACAGA
ACTTCTTGAACTCTCCGGCGCTGCCACTGCGTTCGTAGATCGTCTTGAACAACCATCTGGCTTCTGCCTT
GCCTGCGGCGCGGCGTGCCAGGCGGTAGAGAAAACGGCCGATGCCGGGATCGATCAAAAAGTAATCGGGG
TGAACCGTCAGCACGTCCGGGTTCTTGCCTTCTGTGATCTCGCGGTACATCCAATCAGCTAGCTCGATCT
CGATGTACTCCGGCCGCCCGGTTTCGCTCTTTACGATCTTGTAGCGGCTAATCAAGGCTTCACCCTCGGA
TACCGTCACCAGGCGGCCGTTCTTGGCCTTCTTCGTACGCTGCATGGCAACGTGCGTGGTGTTTAACCGA
ATGCAGGTTTCTACCAGGTCGTCTTTCTGCTTTCCGCCATCGGCTCGCCGGCAGAACTTGAGTACGTCCG
CAACGTGTGGACGGAACACGCGGCCGGGCTTGTCTCCCTTCCCTTCCCGGTATCGGTTCATGGATTCGGT
TAGATGGGAAACCGCCATCAGTACCAGGTCGTAATCCCACACACTGGCCATGCCGGCCGGCCCTGCGGAA
ACCTCTACGTGCCCGTCTGGAAGCTCGTAGCGGATCACCTCGCCAGCTCGTCGGTCACGCTTCGACAGAC
GGAAAACGGCCACGTCCATGATGCTGCGACTATCGCGGGTGCCCACGTCATAGAGCATCGGAACGAAAAA
ATCTGGTTGCTCGTCGCCCTTGGGCGGCTTCCTAATCGACGGCGCACCGGCTGCCGGCGGTTGCCGGGAT
TCTTTGCGGATTCGATCAGCGGCCGCTTGCCACGATTCACCGGGGCGTGCTTCTGCCTCGATGCGTTGCC
GCTGGGCGGCCTGCGCGGCCTTCAACTTCTCCACCAGGTCATCACCCAGCGCCGCGCCGATTTGTACCGG
GCCGGATGGTTTGCGACCGCTCACGCCGATTCCTCGGGCTTGGGGGTTCCAGTGCCATTGCAGGGCCGGC
AGGCAACCCAGCCGCTTACGCCTGGCCAACCGCCCGTTCCTCCACACATGGGGCATTCCACGGCGTCGGT
GCCTGGTTGTTCTTGATTTTCCATGCCGCCTCCTTTAGCCGCTAAAATTCATCTACTCATTTATTCATTT
GCTCATTTACTCTGGTAGCTGCGCGATGTATTCAGATAGCAGCTCGGTAATGGTCTTGCCTTGGCGTACC
GCGTACATCTTCAGCTTGGTGTGATCCTCCGCCGGCAACTGAAAGTTGACCCGCTTCATGGCTGGCGTGT
CTGCCAGGCTGGCCAACGTTGCAGCCTTGCTGCTGCGTGCGCTCGGACGGCCGGCACTTAGCGTGTTTGT
GCTTTTGCTCATTTTCTCTTTACCTCATTAACTCAAATGAGTTTTGATTTAATTTCAGCGGCCAGCGCCT
GGACCTCGCGGGCAGCGTCGCCCTCGGGTTCTGATTCAAGAACGGTTGTGCCGGCGGCGGCAGTGCCTGG
GTAGCTCACGCGCTGCGTGATACGGGACTCAAGAATGGGCAGCTCGTACCCGGCCAGCGCCTCGGCAACC
TCACCGCCGATGCGCGTGCCTTTGATCGCCCGCGACACGACAAAGGCCGCTTGTAGCCTTCCATCCGTGA
CCTCAATGCGCTGCTTAACCAGCTCCACCAGGTCGGCGGTGGCCCATATGTCGTAAGGGCTTGGCTGCAC
CGGAATCAGCACGAAGTCGGCTGCCTTGATCGCGGACACAGCCAAGTCCGCCGCCTGGGGCGCTCCGTCG
ATCACTACGAAGTCGCGCCGGCCGATGGCCTTCACGTCGCGGTCAATCGTCGGGCGGTCGATGCCGACAA
CGGTTAGCGGTTGATCTTCCCGCACGGCCGCCCAATCGCGGGCACTGCCCTGGGGATCGGAATCGACTAA
CAGAACATCGGCCCCGGCGAGTTGCAGGGCGCGGGCTAGATGGGTTGCGATGGTCGTCTTGCCTGACCCG
CCTTTCTGGTTAAGTACAGCGATAACCTTCATGCGTTCCCCTTGCGTATTTGTTTATTTACTCATCGCAT
CATATACGCAGCGACCGCATGACGCAAGCTGTTTTACTCAAATACACATCACCTTTTTAGACGGCGGCGC
TCGGTTTCTTCAGCGGCCAAGCTGGCCGGCCAGGCCGCCAGCTTGGCATCAGACAAACCGGCCAGGATTT
CATGCAGCCGCACGGTTGAGACGTGCGCGGGCGGCTCGAACACGTACCCGGCCGCGATCATCTCCGCCTC
GATCTCTTCGGTAATGAAAAACGGTTCGTCCTGGCCGTCCTGGTGCGGTTTCATGCTTGTTCCTCTTGGC
GTTCATTCTCGGCGGCCGCCAGGGCGTCGGCCTCGGTCAATGCGTCCTCACGGAAGGCACCGCGCCGCCT
GGCCTCGGTGGGCGTCACTTCCTCGCTGCGCTCAAGTGCGCGGTACAGGGTCGAGCGATGCACGCCAAGC
AGTGCAGCCGCCTCTTTCACGGTGCGGCCTTCCTGGTCGATCAGCTCGCGGGCGTGCGCGATCTGTGCCG
GGGTGAGGGTAGGGCGGGGGCCAAACTTCACGCCTCGGGCCTTGGCGGCCTCGCGCCCGCTCCGGGTGCG
GTCGATGATTAGGGAACGCTCGAACTCGGCAATGCCGGCGAACACGGTCAACACCATGCGGCCGGCCGGC
GTGGTGGTGTCGGCCCACGGCTCTGCCAGGCTACGCAGGCCCGCGCCGGCCTCCTGGATGCGCTCGGCAA
TGTCCAGTAGGTCGCGGGTGCTGCGGGCCAGGCGGTCTAGCCTGGTCACTGTCACAACGTCGCCAGGGCG
TAGGTGGTCAAGCATCCTGGCCAGCTCCGGGCGGTCGCGCCTGGTGCCGGTGATCTTCTCGGAAAACAGC
TTGGTGCAGCCGGCCGCGTGCAGTTCGGCCCGTTGGTTGGTCAAGTCCTGGTCGTCGGTGCTGACGCGGG
CATAGCCCAGCAGGCCAGCGGCGGCGCTCTTGTTCATGGCGTAATGTCTCCGGTTCTAGTCGCAAGTATT
CTACTTTATGCGACTAAAACACGCGACAAGAAAACGCCAGGAAAAGGGCAGGGCGGCAGCCTGTCGCGTA
ACTTAGGACTTGTGCGACATGTCGTTTTCAGAAGACGGCTGCACTGAACGTCAGAAGCCGACTGCACTAT
AGCAGCGGAGGGGTTGGATCAAAGTACTTTGATCCCGAGGGGAACCCTGTGGTTGGCATGCACATACAAA
TGGACGAACGGATAAACCTTTTCACGCCCTTTTAAATATCCGATTATTCTAA
Features (pLannotate 1.2.2; 29 found; start..end, strand, type, name):
     21..45      -  misc_feature   RB T-DNA repeat: right border repeat from nopaline C58 T-DNA
    111..265     -  CDS            lacZα (fragment): LacZα fragment of β-galactosidase; lacZ fragment
    331..710     +  promoter       OsU3 promoter: Oryza sativa (rice) snRNA U3 promoter
    728..751     +  promoter       Pc promoter (fragment): intI1 (promoter lies within the coding sequence); class 1 integron promoter
    927..983     +  CDS            GmR (fragment): gentamycin acetyltransferase; aacC1; confers resistance to gentamycin
    994..1781    +  CDS            SmR (fragment): aminoglycoside adenylyltransferase (Murphy, 1985); aadA; confers resistance to spectinomycin and streptomycin
   1933..2008    +  misc_RNA       gRNA scaffold: guide RNA scaffold for the Streptococcus pyogenes CRISPR/Cas9 system
   2312..4304    +  promoter       Ubi promoter: maize polyubiquitin gene promoter
   4336..5019    +  CDS            Apobec1: ABEC1_RAT - Experimental evidence at protein level: Swiss-Prot protein existence level 1. Catalytic component of the apolipoprotein B mRNA editing enzyme complex which is responsible for the postranscriptional editing of a CAA codon for Gln to a UAA codon for stop in the APOB mRNA. May also play a role in the epigenetic regulation of gene expression by participating in DNA demethylation. From Rattus norvegicus (Rat).
   5071..9171    +  CDS            cas9: CAS9_STRP1 - Also known as csn1 From Streptococcus pyogenes serotype M1.
   9241..9489    +  CDS            UGI: UNGI_BPPB2 - Experimental evidence at protein level: Swiss-Prot protein existence level 1. This protein binds specifically and reversibly to the host uracil-DNA glycosylase, preventing removal of uracil residues from PBS2 DNA by the host uracil-excision repair system. From Bacillus phage PBS2 (Bacteriophage PBS2).
   9533..10165   +  terminator     E9 terminator: terminator and polyadenylation signal from the pea rbcS-E9 gene
  10202..10224   -  protein_bind   lac operator (fragment): The lac repressor binds to the lac operator to inhibit transcription in E. coli. This inhibition can be relieved by adding lactose or isopropyl-β-D-thiogalactopyranoside (IPTG). lac repressor encoded by lacI
  10228..10258   -  promoter       lac promoter: promoter for the E. coli lac operon
  10273..10294   -  protein_bind   CAP binding site: CAP binding activates transcription in the presence of cAMP. E. coli catabolite activator protein
  10307..10395   -  CDS            lacI (fragment): lac repressor; lacI; The lac repressor binds to the lac operator to inhibit transcription in E. coli. This inhibition can be relieved by adding lactose or isopropyl-β-D-thiogalactopyranoside (IPTG).
  10485..11161   +  promoter       CaMV 35S promoter (enhanced): cauliflower mosaic virus 35S promoter with a duplicated enhancer region
  11228..12253   +  CDS            HygR: hygromycin B phosphotransferase confers resistance to hygromycin
  12294..12468   +  polyA_signal   CaMV poly(A) signal: cauliflower mosaic virus polyadenylation signal
  12546..12570   -  misc_feature   LB T-DNA repeat: left border repeat from nopaline C58 T-DNA
  13004..13771   -  mobile_element IS1: prokaryotic transposable element IS1
  13772..14566   +  CDS            KanR: aminoglycoside phosphotransferase; aphA-3; confers resistance to kanamycin
  14653..15241   +  rep_origin     ori: high-copy-number ColE1/pMB1/pBR322/pUC origin of replication
  15427..15567   -  misc_feature   bom: basis of mobility region from pBR322
  15669..15708   -  CDS            rop (fragment): Rop protein, which maintains plasmids at low copy number; rop
  15911..16105   -  rep_origin     pVS1 oriV: origin of replication for the Pseudomonas plasmid pVS1 (Heeb et al., 2000)
  16171..17244   -  CDS            pVS1 RepA: replication protein from the Pseudomonas plasmid pVS1 (Heeb et al., 2000)
  17673..18302   -  CDS            pVS1 StaA: stability protein from the Pseudomonas plasmid pVS1 (Heeb et al., 2000)
  18862..19263   -  CDS            Y4CG_SINFN (fragment): Protein inferred from homology: Swiss-Prot protein existence level 3. From Sinorhizobium fredii (strain NBRC 101917 / NGR234).
