[The description below was written by a language model from this plasmid's Addgene catalogue record and pLannotate feature annotations shown in this document.]
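Description:
pH-nCas9-PBE is a T-DNA binary vector built on the pHUE411 backbone for expressing a cytidine base editor in rice. It carries a ColE1/pBR322-type origin with the bom region for propagation in E. coli, and the pVS1 oriV, RepA and StaA functions that support replication and stable maintenance in Agrobacterium. Bacterial selection is by kanamycin (aphA-3). An IS1 element is annotated immediately next to the kanamycin gene in the backbone. Two sequence records are available, a depositor sequence of about 19.6 kb and a slightly shorter repository NGS assembly. They show the same features in the same order.

Three units lie between the nopaline-type right and left border repeats. The first is a guide RNA cassette with a rice OsU3 snRNA promoter and an S. pyogenes gRNA scaffold. These are separated by a fragment of a spectinomycin/streptomycin resistance gene, which most likely acts as a stuffer to be replaced when a target spacer is cloned in, although the record does not say so. The second is the editor itself, driven by the maize polyubiquitin (Ubi) promoter and ended by the pea rbcS-E9 terminator. It encodes NLS-APOBEC1-XTEN-nCas9-UGI-NLS, with all parts codon-optimised for cereals. Rat APOBEC1 deaminates cytosine to uracil in the single-stranded DNA exposed by guide binding. The D10A Cas9 nickase cuts the non-edited strand to bias repair towards the edit. The phage PBS2 uracil glycosylase inhibitor blocks excision of the uracil, so the outcome favours C-to-T conversion without a double-strand break. The third unit is a hygromycin phosphotransferase gene under an enhanced CaMV 35S promoter with the CaMV poly(A) signal, used to select transformed plant tissue.

The plasmid is used for targeted point mutagenesis in rice.
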