Addgene plasmid #98163: pH-nCas9-PBE
Purpose: Expresses CRISPR base editor in rice
Depositing lab: Caixia Gao. Depositing organization: Chinese Academy of Science. Publication: Precise base editing in rice, wheat and maize with a Cas9-cytidine deaminase fusion. Zong Y, Wang Y, Li C, Zhang R, Chen K, Ran Y, Qiu JL, Wang D, Gao C. Nat Biotechnol. 2017 May;35(5):438-440. doi: 10.1038/nbt.3811. Epub 2017 Feb 27. PubMed 28244994.
Backbone
  Vector backbone: pHUE411
  Vector type: Plant Expression ; Rice
  Selectable markers: Hygromycin
Growth in bacteria
  Bacterial resistance: Kanamycin, 50 μg/mL
  Growth temperature: 37°C
  Growth strain: NEB Stable
  Copy number: Unknown
Gene/Insert
  Gene/Insert name: NLS-APOBEC1-XTEN-nCas9-UGI-NLS
  Promoter: Ubi
  Cloning method: Gibson Cloning
  Sequencing primers: 5′ Unknown
Resource information
  A portion of this plasmid was derived from a plasmid made by: APOBEC1, XTEN, nCas9 (D10A), and UGI sequences were codon-optimized for cereal plants, and synthesized commercially (GenScript, Nanjing, China).
Terms and licenses: Academic/Nonprofit Terms; Industry Terms: Not Available to Industry
How to cite: pH-nCas9-PBE was a gift from Caixia Gao (Addgene plasmid # 98163 ; http://n2t.net/addgene:98163 ; RRID:Addgene_98163)
